Addgene plasmid #123993: MTK234_006
Purpose: Encodes the spCas9 sgRNA1 cROSA26 (homology arm 2) gRNA expression cassette as a type 234 part to be used in the MTK system
Depositing lab: Hana El-Samad. Depositing organization: University of California, San Francisco (UCSF). Publication: A Toolkit for Rapid Modular Construction of Biological Circuits in Mammalian Cells. Fonseca JP, Bonny AR, Kumar GR, Ng AH, Town J, Wu QC, Aslankoohi E, Chen SY, Dods G, Harrigan P, Osimiri LC, Kistler AL, El-Samad H. ACS Synth Biol. 2019 Nov 15;8(11):2593-2606. doi: 10.1021/acssynbio.9b00322. Epub 2019 Nov 5. PubMed 31686495.
Backbone
  Vector backbone: MTK234_002
  Vector type: Mammalian Expression
Growth in bacteria
  Bacterial resistance: Chloramphenicol, 25 μg/mL
  Growth temperature: 37°C
  Growth strain: DH5alpha
  Copy number: Unknown
Gene/Insert
  Gene/Insert name: sgRNA for cROSA Homology arm-2
  Cloning method: Restriction Enzyme; 5′ cloning site unknown (unknown if destroyed); 3′ cloning site unknown (unknown if destroyed)
Terms and licenses: Academic/Nonprofit Terms; Industry Terms: Not Available to Industry
Depositor comments: Please visit https://www.biorxiv.org/content/10.1101/506188v2 for BioRxiv preprint
How to cite: MTK234_006 was a gift from Hana El-Samad (Addgene plasmid # 123993 ; http://n2t.net/addgene:123993 ; RRID:Addgene_123993)
