[The description below was written by a language model from this plasmid's Addgene catalogue record and pLannotate feature annotations shown in this document.]
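Description:
MTK234_006 is a small (about 2.1 kb) part plasmid from the Mammalian Toolkit (MTK), a modular hierarchical cloning system for assembling genetic circuits for mammalian cells. It is catalogued as a mammalian expression vector built on the MTK234_002 backbone, and it is a "type 234" part: a single module that fills the positions normally taken by separate type 2, 3 and 4 parts in a transcriptional unit. In bacteria it is maintained by a high-copy ColE1/pUC-type origin of replication. Selection is with chloramphenicol, through the cat gene driven by its native promoter, with a lambda t0 terminator lying just beyond the cat coding sequence.

The payload is a guide RNA expression cassette for Streptococcus pyogenes Cas9, described as sgRNA1 targeting cROSA26 homology arm 2. The feature table fits this description. A 20-nt segment is annotated as a fragment of the mouse Rosa26 intron 1 left homology arm, and this most likely corresponds to the spacer. It lies shortly upstream of a tracrRNA-derived fragment that forms the sgRNA scaffold. The annotation does not identify a promoter driving the guide, and the record does not name one, although an unannotated stretch precedes the spacer. A loxP site lies upstream of the guide region, but its role is not explained in the record. The cloning sites used to insert the guide are listed as unknown.

The plasmid is intended as a building block to be combined with other MTK parts into larger vectors. The guide's target suggests a role in Cas9-assisted work at a ROSA26-type locus, though the record does not spell out the exact application.
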