Features (pLannotate 1.2.2; 7 found; start..end, strand, type, name):
    823..856     +  protein_bind   loxP: Cre-mediated recombination occurs in the 8-bp core sequence (GCATACAT). Cre recombinase
    944..963     -  misc_feature   HA-L (fragment): left homology arm from intron 1 of the mouse Rosa26 gene (Soriano, 1999)
    982..1049    +  misc_RNA       tracrRNA (fragment): trans-activating CRISPR RNA for the Streptococcus pyogenes CRISPR/Cas9 system
   1074..1108    -  terminator     lambda t0 terminator: minimal transcription terminator from phage lambda (Scholtissek and Grosse, 1987)
   1182..1838    -  CDS            cat: CAT_ECOLX - Experimental evidence at protein level: Swiss-Prot protein existence level 1. This enzyme is an effector of chloramphenicol resistance in bacteria. From Escherichia coli. This protein is used as a marker in many commonly used cloning vectors, such as pACYC184.
   1839..1936    -  promoter       cat promoter: promoter of the E. coli cat gene encoding chloramphenicol acetyltransferase
   2020..514     +  rep_origin     ori (across the origin): high-copy-number ColE1/pMB1/pBR322/pUC origin of replication
>Addgene plasmid #123993 | MTK234_006 | addgene full sequence | sequence record 252272 | Addgene NGS Result
GCCGGATCAAGAGCTACCAACTCTTTTTCCGAAGGTAACTGGCTTCAGCAGAGCGCAGATACCAAATACT
GTTCTTCTAGTGTAGCCGTAGTTAGGCCACCACTTCAAGAACTCTGTAGCACCGCCTACATACCTCGCTC
TGCTAATCCTGTTACCAGTGGCTGCTGCCAGTGGCGATAAGTCGTGTCTTACCGGGTTGGACTCAAGACG
ATAGTTACCGGATAAGGCGCAGCGGTCGGGCTGAACGGGGGGTTCGTGCACACAGCCCAGCTTGGAGCGA
ACGACCTACACCGAACTGAGATACCTACAGCGTGAGCTATGAGAAAGCGCCACGCTTCCCGAAGGGAGAA
AGGCGGACAGGTATCCGGTAAGCGGCAGGGTCGGAACAGGAGAGCGCACGAGGGAGCTTCCAGGGGGAAA
CGCCTGGTATCTTTATAGTCCTGTCGGGTTTCGCCACCTCTGACTTGAGCGTCGATTTTTGTGATGCTCG
TCAGGGGGGCGGAGCCTATGGAAAAACGCCAGCAACGCGGCCTTTTTACGGTTCCTGGCCTTTTGCTGGC
CTTTTGCTCACATGTTCTTTCCTGCGTTATCCCCTGATTCTGTGGATAACCGTAGTCGGTCTCAAACGGA
TCCGACGCGCCATCTCTAGGCCCGCGCCGGCCCCCTCGCACGGACTTGTGGGAGAAGCTCGGCTACTCCC
CTGCCCCGGTTAATTTGCATATAATATTTCCTAGTAACTATAGAGGCTTAATGTGCGATAAAAGACAGAT
AATCTGTTCTTTTTAATACTAGCTACATTTTACATGATAGGCTTGGATTTCTATAACTTCGTATAGCATA
CATTATACGAAGTTATAAACAGCACAAAAGGAAACTCACCCTAACTGTAAAGTAATTGTGTGTTTTGAGA
CTATAAGTATCCCTTGGAGAACCACCTTGTTTGGCGCGCGCTTCCTGCCACGTGTTTAAGAGCTAAGCTG
GAAACAGCATAGCAAGTTTAAATAAGGCTAGTCCGTTATCAACTTGAAAAAGTGGCACCGAGTCGGTGCT
TTTTTTGCTGTGAGACCAGACCAATAAAAAACGCCCGGCGGCAACCGAGCGTTCTGAACAAATCCAGATG
GAGTTCTGAGGTCATTACTGGATCTATCAACAGGAGTCCAAGCGAGCTCGATATCAAATTACGCCCCGCC
CTGCCACTCATCGCAGTACTGTTGTAATTCATTAAGCATTCTGCCGACATGGAAGCCATCACAAACGGCA
TGATGAACCTGAATCGCCAGCGGCATCAGCACCTTGTCGCCTTGCGTATAATATTTGCCCATGGTGAAAA
CGGGGGCGAAGAAGTTGTCCATATTGGCCACGTTTAAATCAAAACTGGTGAAACTCACCCAGGGATTGGC
TGAAACGAAAAACATATTCTCAATAAACCCTTTAGGGAAATAGGCCAGGTTTTCACCGTAACACGCCACA
TCTTGCGAATATATGTGTAGAAACTGCCGGAAATCGTCGTGGTATTCACTCCAGAGCGATGAAAACGTTT
CAGTTTGCTCATGGAAAACGGTGTAACAAGGGTGAACACTATCCCATATCACCAGCTCACCGTCTTTCAT
TGCCATACGAAATTCCGGATGAGCATTCATCAGGCGGGCAAGAATGTGAATAAAGGCCGGATAAAACTTG
TGCTTATTTTTCTTTACGGTCTTTAAAAAGGCCGTAATATCCAGCTGAACGGTCTGGTTATAGGTACATT
GAGCAACTGACTGAAATGCCTCAAAATGTTCTTTACGATGCCATTGGGATATATCAACGGTGGTATATCC
AGTGATTTTTTTCTCCATTTTAGCTTCCTTAGCTCCTGAAAATCTCGATAACTCAAAAAATACGCCCGGT
AGTGATCTTATTTCATTATGGTGAAAGTTGGAACCTCTTACGTGCCCGATCAATCATGACCAAAATCCCT
TAACGTGAGTTTTCGTTCCACTGAGCGTCAGACCCCGTAGAAAAGATCAAAGGATCTTCTTGAGATCCTT
TTTTTCTGCGCGTAATCTGCTGCTTGCAAACAAAAAAACCACCGCTACCAGCGGTGGTTTGTTT
